Addgene plasmid #177692: 1b34
Purpose: HCV E1E2 expression plasmid
Depositing lab: Justin Bailey. Depositing organization: Johns Hopkins University and School of Medicine. Publication: An Antigenically Diverse, Representative Panel of Envelope Glycoproteins for Hepatitis C Virus Vaccine Development. Salas JH, Urbanowicz RA, Guest JD, Frumento N, Figueroa A, Clark KE, Keck Z, Cowton VM, Cole SJ, Patel AH, Fuerst TR, Drummer HE, Major M, Tarr AW, Ball JK, Law M, Pierce BG, Foung SKH, Bailey JR. Gastroenterology. 2022 Feb;162(2):562-574. doi: 10.1053/j.gastro.2021.10.005. Epub 2021 Oct 13. PubMed 34655573.
Backbone
  Vector backbone: pcDNA3.2/V5/Dest
  Backbone manufacturer: Invitrogen
  Backbone size w/o insert (bp): 7711
  Total vector size (bp): 9416
  Vector type: Mammalian Expression
  Selectable markers: Neomycin (select with G418)
Growth in bacteria
  Bacterial resistance: Ampicillin, 100 μg/mL
  Growth temperature: 37°C
  Growth strain: DH5alpha
  Copy number: Unknown
Gene/Insert
  Gene/Insert name: HCV E1E2
  Species: Hepatitis C virus
  Insert size (bp): 1705
  GenBank ID: KJ187987
  Promoter: CMV
  Cloning method: Gateway Cloning
  Sequencing primers: 5′ na; 3′ na
Terms and licenses: Academic/Nonprofit Terms; Industry Terms: Not Available to Industry
How to cite: 1b34 was a gift from Justin Bailey (Addgene plasmid # 177692 ; http://n2t.net/addgene:177692 ; RRID:Addgene_177692)
