[The description below was written by a language model from this plasmid's Addgene catalogue record and pLannotate feature annotations shown in this document.]
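Description:
1b34 is a mammalian expression plasmid encoding the E1E2 envelope glycoproteins of hepatitis C virus, built by Gateway recombination into the Invitrogen pcDNA3.2/V5/Dest destination backbone. The viral insert, catalogued at about 1.7 kb, sits between attB1 and attB2 sites, the scars of the Gateway reaction. It is annotated as a fragment of the HCV polyprotein. The automated annotation text refers to NS2 protease function, but that is generic wording for the whole polyprotein entry, and the catalogue identifies the region as E1E2. Transcription is driven by the human cytomegalovirus immediate early enhancer and promoter, with a T7 promoter just upstream of the insert. A V5 epitope tag coding sequence and the HSV thymidine kinase polyadenylation signal lie downstream. The record does not say whether the insert reads through into the V5 tag or ends at its own stop codon.

The plasmid is propagated in E. coli through a high-copy ColE1/pUC-type origin and β-lactamase (ampicillin resistance), and an f1 origin is also present. For selection in mammalian cells, an SV40 early promoter drives the neomycin phosphotransferase gene with an SV40 polyadenylation signal, allowing G418 selection. The sequenced record is 7,236 nt, shorter than the 9,416 bp total given in the catalogue. This is probably because the listed backbone size includes the Gateway destination cassette that recombination replaces. The associated publication describes an antigenically diverse, representative panel of HCV envelope glycoproteins for vaccine development, and the record indicates this clone belongs to that panel as an E1E2 expression construct.
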