Features (pLannotate 1.2.2; 23 found; start..end, strand, type, name):
      1..380     +  enhancer       CMV enhancer: human cytomegalovirus immediate early enhancer
    381..584     +  promoter       CMV promoter: human cytomegalovirus (CMV) immediate early promoter
    580..613     +  LTR            5' LTR (truncated) (fragment): truncated 5' long terminal repeat (LTR) from HIV-1
    629..647     +  promoter       T7 promoter: promoter for bacteriophage T7 RNA polymerase
    677..701     +  protein_bind   attB1: mutant version of attB; recombination site for the Gateway® BP reaction BP Clonase™
    710..2437    +  CDS            POLG_HCVGL (fragment): Experimental evidence at protein level: Swiss-Prot protein existence level 1. [Protease NS2]: Cysteine protease required for the proteolytic auto-cleavage between the non-structural proteins NS2 and NS3 (By similarity). The N-terminus of NS3 is required for the function of NS2 protease (active region NS2-3) (By similarity). Promotes the initiation of viral particle assembly by mediating the interaction between structural and non-structural proteins (By similarity). From Hepatitis C virus (isolate Glasgow) (HCV).
   2442..2466    -  protein_bind   attB2: mutant version of attB; recombination site for the Gateway® BP reaction BP Clonase™
   2492..2533    +  CDS            V5 tag: epitope tag from simian virus 5
   2617..2665    +  polyA_signal   HSV TK poly(A) signal: herpes simplex virus thymidine kinase polyadenylation signal (Cole and Stacy, 1985)
   2756..2772    -  polyA_signal   bGH poly(A) signal (fragment): bovine growth hormone polyadenylation signal
   2867..3295    +  rep_origin     f1 ori (sequence partly withheld): f1 bacteriophage origin of replication; arrow indicates direction of (+) strand synthesis
   3309..3638    +  promoter       SV40 promoter: SV40 enhancer and early promoter
   3705..4496    +  CDS            neo: KKA2_KLEPN - Also known as kan, nptII. Experimental evidence at protein level: Swiss-Prot protein existence level 1. Resistance to kanamycin, neomycin, paromomycin, ribostamycin, butirosin and gentamicin B. From Klebsiella pneumoniae.
   4522..4680    +  CDS            ble (fragment): BLE_KLEPN - Experimental evidence at protein level: Swiss-Prot protein existence level 1. Binding protein with a strong affinity to the bleomycin family of antibiotics. Binds to CL990; an antimitotic-antibiotic compound. From Klebsiella pneumoniae.
   4675..4796    +  polyA_signal   SV40 poly(A) signal: SV40 polyadenylation signal
   4869..4885    -  protein_bind   lac operator: The lac repressor binds to the lac operator to inhibit transcription in E. coli. This inhibition can be relieved by adding lactose or isopropyl-β-D-thiogalactopyranoside (IPTG). lac repressor encoded by lacI
   4893..4923    -  promoter       lac promoter: promoter for the E. coli lac operon
   4938..4959    -  protein_bind   CAP binding site: CAP binding activates transcription in the presence of cAMP. E. coli catabolite activator protein
   4972..5064    -  CDS            lacI (fragment): lac repressor; lacI; The lac repressor binds to the lac operator to inhibit transcription in E. coli. This inhibition can be relieved by adding lactose or isopropyl-β-D-thiogalactopyranoside (IPTG).
   5247..5835    -  rep_origin     ori: high-copy-number ColE1/pMB1/pBR322/pUC origin of replication
   6006..6866    -  CDS            AmpR: β-lactamase; bla; confers resistance to ampicillin, carbenicillin, and related antibiotics
   6867..6971    -  promoter       AmpR promoter: bla
   7030..7082    -  misc_feature   bom (fragment): basis of mobility region from pBR322
>Addgene plasmid #177692 | 1b34 | addgene full sequence | sequence record 348960 | Addgene NGS Result
GACATTGATTATTGACTAGTTATTAATAGTAATCAATTACGGGGTCATTAGTTCATAGCCCATATATGGA
GTTCCGCGTTACATAACTTACGGTAAATGGCCCGCCTGGCTGACCGCCCAACGACCCCCGCCCATTGACG
TCAATAATGACGTATGTTCCCATAGTAACGCCAATAGGGACTTTCCATTGACGTCAATGGGTGGAGTATT
TACGGTAAACTGCCCACTTGGCAGTACATCAAGTGTATCATATGCCAAGTACGCCCCCTATTGACGTCAA
TGACGGTAAATGGCCCGCCTGGCATTATGCCCAGTACATGACCTTATGGGACTTTCCTACTTGGCAGTAC
ATCTACGTATTAGTCATCGCTATTACCATGGTGATGCGGTTTTGGCAGTACATCAATGGGCGTGGATAGC
GGTTTGACTCACGGGGATTTCCAAGTCTCCACCCCATTGACGTCAATGGGAGTTTGTTTTGGCACCAAAA
TCAACGGGACTTTCCAAAATGTCGTAACAACTCCGCCCCATTGACGCAAATGGGCGGTAGGCGTGTACGG
TGGGAGGTCTATATAAGCAGAGCTCTCTGGCTAACTAGAGAACCCACTGCTTACTGGCTTATCGAAATTA
ATACGACTCACTATAGGGAGACCCAAGCTGGCTAGTTAAGCTATCAACAAGTTTGTACAAAAAAGCAGGC
TTCACCATGGGTTGCTCCTTTTCTATCTTCCTCTTGGCTCTGCTGTCCTGTCTGACCATCCCAGCTTCCG
CTTATGAAGTGCGCAACGTGTCCGGAGTGTACCATGTCACGAACGACTGCTCCAACTCAAGCATTGTGTA
TGAGGCAGCGGACATGATCATGCATACCCCCGGGTGCGTGCCCTGCGTTCGGGAGAACAACTCCTCCCGC
TGCTGGGTAGCGCTCACTCCCACGCTCGCGGCCAGGAACGCCAGCGTCCCCACTACGACGATACGACGCC
ACGTCGATTTGCTCGTTGGGGCGGCTGCCTTCTGCTCCGCTATGTATGTGGGAGATCTCTGCGGATCCGT
CTTCCTCGTCTCCCAGCTGTTCACCTTCTCACCTCGCCGGCATGAGACAGTGCAGGACTGCAATTGCTCA
ATCTACCCTGGCCACGTGACAGGTCATCGCATGGCTTGGGATATGATGATGAACTGGTCACCTGCATCAG
CCCTAGTGGTATCACAGTTACTCCGGATCCCACAAGCTGTCGTGGATATGGTGGCGGGGGCCCACTGGGG
AGTCCTGGCGGGCCTTGCCTACTACTCCATGGTGGGGAACTGGGCTAAGGTGTTAATTGTGATGCTACTC
TTTGCCGGCGTTGATGGGGCGACCCATACGATAGGGGGGACGCAGGGCCGTAACACCTACGGGCTCACGA
CCCTCTTTTCACCTGGTTCGTCCCAGAGGATCCAGCTTGTAAACACCAACGGCAGCTGGCACATCAACAG
GACTGCCCTGAACTGCAATGACTCCCTCAACACTGGGTTCCTTGCCGCGCTGTTCTATGTAAACAAGTTC
AATGCGTCAGGATGCCCAGAGCGCATGGCCAGCTGCCGCCCCATTGACGAGTTCGATCAGGGGTGGGGTC
CCATCACTCACGCTGGGCCGCGCAGCTCGGACCAGAGGCCTTACTGTTGGCACTACGCGCCTCAACCGTG
CGGTATCGTACCCGCGGCGCAGGTGTGTGGTCCAGTGTATTGCTTCACTCCAAGCCCTGTCGTGGTGGGG
ACGACCGACCAGTTCGGCGCCCCTACGTACAATTGGGGGGAGAATGAGACGGACGTGCTGCTTCTCAACA
ACACGCGGCCGCCGCTAGGCAACTGGTTCGGCTGTACATGGATGAATAGCTCTGGGTTCACCAAGACGTG
CGGGGGCCCCCCGTGCAATATCGGGGGGGTCGGCAATAACACCTTGACCTGCCCCACGGACTGCTTCCGG
AAGCACCCCGAGGCCACTTACACCAAATGCGGTTCGGGGCCATGGTTAACACCTAGATGTTTGGTCCACT
ACCCATACAGGCTCTGGCACTACCCCTGCACTGTCAACTTTACCATCTTCAAGGTTAGGATGTATGTAGG
GGGTGTGGAGCACAGGCTCGAAGCCGCATGCAATTGGACTCGAGGGGAGCGTTGCAACTTGGAGGACAGG
GATAGATCAGAGCTTAGCCCGCTGCTGCTGTCTACAACAGAGTGGCAGGTATTGCCCTGTTCCTTCACCA
CCTTACCAGCTCTATCCACCGGCCTGATTCATCTCCACCAGAACATCGTGGACGTGCAATACCTGTACGG
TATAGGGTCGGTGGTTGTCTCCTTTGCAATCAGATGGGAGTATGTCCTGTTGCTCTTCCTCCTCCTGGCG
GACGCGCGCATCTGTGCCTGCTTATGGATGATGCTGCTGATAGCTCAAGCTGAGGCCTAGGACCCAGCTT
TCTTGTACAAAGTGGTTGATCTAGAGGGCCCGCGGTTCGAAGGTAAGCCTATCCCTAACCCTCTCCTCGG
TCTCGATTCTACGCGTACCGGTTAGTAATGAGTTTAAACGGGGGAGGCTAACTGAAACACGGAAGGAGAC
AATACCGGAAGGAACCCGCGCTATGACGGCAATAAAAAGACAGAATAAAACGCACGGGTGTTGGGTCGTT
TGTTCATAAACGCGGGGTTCGGTCCCAGGGCTGGCACTCTGTCGATACCCCACCGAGACCCCATTGGGGC
CAATACGCCCGCGTTTCTTCCTTTTCCCCACCCCACCCCCCAAGTTCGGGTGAAGGCCCAGGGCTCGCAG
CCAACGTCGGGGCGGCAGGCCCTGCCATAGCAGATCTGCGCAGCTGGGGCTCTAGGGGGTATCCCC
[124 nt withheld, positions 2867-2990]
C
[91 nt withheld, positions 2992-3082]
A
[49 nt withheld, positions 3084-3132]
CCTTTGACGTTGGAGTCCACGTTCTTT
[37 nt withheld, positions 3160-3196]
ACCCTATCTCGGTCTATTCTTTTGATTTATAAGGGATTTTGCCGATTTCGGCCTATTGGTTAAAAAATGA
GCTGATTTAACAAAAATTTAACGCGAATTAATTCTGTGGAATGTGTGTCAGTTAGGGTGTGGAAAGTCCC
CAGGCTCCCCAGCAGGCAGAAGTATGCAAAGCATGCATCTCAATTAGTCAGCAACCAGGTGTGGAAAGTC
CCCAGGCTCCCCAGCAGGCAGAAGTATGCAAAGCATGCATCTCAATTAGTCAGCAACCATAGTCCCGCCC
CTAACTCCGCCCATCCCGCCCCTAACTCCGCCCAGTTCCGCCCATTCTCCGCCCCATGGCTGACTAATTT
TTTTTATTTATGCAGAGGCCGAGGCCGCCTCTGCCTCTGAGCTATTCCAGAAGTAGTGAGGAGGCTTTTT
TGGAGGCCTAGGCTTTTGCAAAAAGCTCCCGGGAGCTTGTATATCCATTTTCGGATCTGATCAAGAGACA
GGATGAGGATCGTTTCGCATGATTGAACAAGATGGATTGCACGCAGGTTCTCCGGCCGCTTGGGTGGAGA
GGCTATTCGGCTATGACTGGGCACAACAGACAATCGGCTGCTCTGATGCCGCCGTGTTCCGGCTGTCAGC
GCAGGGGCGCCCGGTTCTTTTTGTCAAGACCGACCTGTCCGGTGCCCTGAATGAACTGCAGGACGAGGCA
GCGCGGCTATCGTGGCTGGCCACGACGGGCGTTCCTTGCGCAGCTGTGCTCGACGTTGTCACTGAAGCGG
GAAGGGACTGGCTGCTATTGGGCGAAGTGCCGGGGCAGGATCTCCTGTCATCTCACCTTGCTCCTGCCGA
GAAAGTATCCATCATGGCTGATGCAATGCGGCGGCTGCATACGCTTGATCCGGCTACCTGCCCATTCGAC
CACCAAGCGAAACATCGCATCGAGCGAGCACGTACTCGGATGGAAGCCGGTCTTGTCGATCAGGATGATC
TGGACGAAGAGCATCAGGGGCTCGCGCCAGCCGAACTGTTCGCCAGGCTCAAGGCGCGCATGCCCGACGG
CGAGGATCTCGTCGTGACCCATGGCGATGCCTGCTTGCCGAATATCATGGTGGAAAATGGCCGCTTTTCT
GGATTCATCGACTGTGGCCGGCTGGGTGTGGCGGACCGCTATCAGGACATAGCGTTGGCTACCCGTGATA
TTGCTGAAGAGCTTGGCGGCGAATGGGCTGACCGCTTCCTCGTGCTTTACGGTATCGCCGCTCCCGATTC
GCAGCGCATCGCCTTCTATCGCCTTCTTGACGAGTTCTTCTGAGCGGGACTCTGGGGTTCGCGAAATGAC
CGACCAAGCGACGCCCAACCTGCCATCACGAGATTTCGATTCCACCGCCGCCTTCTATGAAAGGTTGGGC
TTCGGAATCGTTTTCCGGGACGCCGGCTGGATGATCCTCCAGCGCGGGGATCTCATGCTGGAGTTCTTCG
CCCACCCCAACTTGTTTATTGCAGCTTATAATGGTTACAAATAAAGCAATAGCATCACAAATTTCACAAA
TAAAGCATTTTTTTCACTGCATTCTAGTTGTGGTTTGTCCAAACTCATCAATGTATCTTATCATGTCTGT
ATACCGTCGACCTCTAGCTAGAGCTTGGCGTAATCATGGTCATAGCTGTTTCCTGTGTGAAATTGTTATC
CGCTCACAATTCCACACAACATACGAGCCGGAAGCATAAAGTGTAAAGCCTGGGGTGCCTAATGAGTGAG
CTAACTCACATTAATTGCGTTGCGCTCACTGCCCGCTTTCCAGTCGGGAAACCTGTCGTGCCAGCTGCAT
TAATGAATCGGCCAACGCGCGGGGAGAGGCGGTTTGCGTATTGGGCGCTCTTCCGCTTCCTCGCTCACTG
ACTCGCTGCGCTCGGTCGTTCGGCTGCGGCGAGCGGTATCAGCTCACTCAAAGGCGGTAATACGGTTATC
CACAGAATCAGGGGATAACGCAGGAAAGAACATGTGAGCAAAAGGCCAGCAAAAGGCCAGGAACCGTAAA
AAGGCCGCGTTGCTGGCGTTTTTCCATAGGCTCCGCCCCCCTGACGAGCATCACAAAAATCGACGCTCAA
GTCAGAGGTGGCGAAACCCGACAGGACTATAAAGATACCAGGCGTTTCCCCCTGGAAGCTCCCTCGTGCG
CTCTCCTGTTCCGACCCTGCCGCTTACCGGATACCTGTCCGCCTTTCTCCCTTCGGGAAGCGTGGCGCTT
TCTCATAGCTCACGCTGTAGGTATCTCAGTTCGGTGTAGGTCGTTCGCTCCAAGCTGGGCTGTGTGCACG
AACCCCCCGTTCAGCCCGACCGCTGCGCCTTATCCGGTAACTATCGTCTTGAGTCCAACCCGGTAAGACA
CGACTTATCGCCACTGGCAGCAGCCACTGGTAACAGGATTAGCAGAGCGAGGTATGTAGGCGGTGCTACA
GAGTTCTTGAAGTGGTGGCCTAACTACGGCTACACTAGAAGAACAGTATTTGGTATCTGCGCTCTGCTGA
AGCCAGTTACCTTCGGAAAAAGAGTTGGTAGCTCTTGATCCGGCAAACAAACCACCGCTGGTAGCGGTGG
TTTTTTTGTTTGCAAGCAGCAGATTACGCGCAGAAAAAAAGGATCTCAAGAAGATCCTTTGATCTTTTCT
ACGGGGTCTGACGCTCAGTGGAACGAAAACTCACGTTAAGGGATTTTGGTCATGAGATTATCAAAAAGGA
TCTTCACCTAGATCCTTTTAAATTAAAAATGAAGTTTTAAATCAATCTAAAGTATATATGAGTAAACTTG
GTCTGACAGTTACCAATGCTTAATCAGTGAGGCACCTATCTCAGCGATCTGTCTATTTCGTTCATCCATA
GTTGCCTGACTCCCCGTCGTGTAGATAACTACGATACGGGAGGGCTTACCATCTGGCCCCAGTGCTGCAA
TGATACCGCGAGACCCACGCTCACCGGCTCCAGATTTATCAGCAATAAACCAGCCAGCCGGAAGGGCCGA
GCGCAGAAGTGGTCCTGCAACTTTATCCGCCTCCATCCAGTCTATTAATTGTTGCCGGGAAGCTAGAGTA
AGTAGTTCGCCAGTTAATAGTTTGCGCAACGTTGTTGCCATTGCTACAGGCATCGTGGTGTCACGCTCGT
CGTTTGGTATGGCTTCATTCAGCTCCGGTTCCCAACGATCAAGGCGAGTTACATGATCCCCCATGTTGTG
CAAAAAAGCGGTTAGCTCCTTCGGTCCTCCGATCGTTGTCAGAAGTAAGTTGGCCGCAGTGTTATCACTC
ATGGTTATGGCAGCACTGCATAATTCTCTTACTGTCATGCCATCCGTAAGATGCTTTTCTGTGACTGGTG
AGTACTCAACCAAGTCATTCTGAGAATAGTGTATGCGGCGACCGAGTTGCTCTTGCCCGGCGTCAATACG
GGATAATACCGCGCCACATAGCAGAACTTTAAAAGTGCTCATCATTGGAAAACGTTCTTCGGGGCGAAAA
CTCTCAAGGATCTTACCGCTGTTGAGATCCAGTTCGATGTAACCCACTCGTGCACCCAACTGATCTTCAG
CATCTTTTACTTTCACCAGCGTTTCTGGGTGAGCAAAAACAGGAAGGCAAAATGCCGCAAAAAAGGGAAT
AAGGGCGACACGGAAATGTTGAATACTCATACTCTTCCTTTTTCAATATTATTGAAGCATTTATCAGGGT
TATTGTCTCATGAGCGGATACATATTTGAATGTATTTAGAAAAATAAACAAATAGGGGTTCCGCGCACAT
TTCCCCGAAAAGTGCCACCTGACGTCGACGGATCGGGAGATCTCCCGATCCCCTATGGTGCACTCTCAGT
ACAATCTGCTCTGATGCCGCATAGTTAAGCCAGTATCTGCTCCCTGCTTGTGTGTTGGAGGTCGCTGAGT
AGTGCGCGAGCAAAATTTAAGCTACAACAAGGCAAGGCTTGACCGACAATTGCATGAAGAATCTGCTTAG
GGTTAGGCGTTTTGCGCTGCTTCGCGATGTACGGGCCAGATATACGCGTT
