>Addgene plasmid #177692 | 1b34 | depositor partial sequence | sequence record 344779 | 1b34 sequence 1705 bps
CTTGGCTCTGCTGTCCTGTCTGACCATCCCAGCTTCCGCTTATGAAGTGCGCAACGTGTCCGGAGTGTAC
CATGTCACGAACGACTGCTCCAACTCAAGCATTGTGTATGAGGCAGCGGACATGATCATGCATACCCCCG
GGTGCGTGCCCTGCGTTCGGGAGAACAACTCCTCCCGCTGCTGGGTAGCGCTCACTCCCACGCTCGCGGC
CAGGAACGCCAGCGTCCCCACTACGACGATACGACGCCACGTCGATTTGCTCGTTGGGGCGGCTGCCTTC
TGCTCCGCTATGTATGTGGGAGATCTCTGCGGATCCGTCTTCCTCGTCTCCCAGCTGTTCACCTTCTCAC
CTCGCCGGCATGAGACAGTGCAGGACTGCAATTGCTCAATCTACCCTGGCCACGTGACAGGTCATCGCAT
GGCTTGGGATATGATGATGAACTGGTCACCTGCATCAGCCCTAGTGGTATCACAGTTACTCCGGATCCCA
CAAGCTGTCGTGGATATGGTGGCGGGGGCCCACTGGGGAGTCCTGGCGGGCCTTGCCTACTACTCCATGG
TGGGGAACTGGGCTAAGGTGTTAATTGTGATGCTACTCTTTGCCGGCGTTGATGGGGCGACCCATACGAT
AGGGGGGACGCAGGGCCGTAACACCTACGGGCTCACGACCCTCTTTTCACCTGGTTCGTCCCAGAGGATC
CAGCTTGTAAACACCAACGGCAGCTGGCACATCAACAGGACTGCCCTGAACTGCAATGACTCCCTCAACA
CTGGGTTCCTTGCCGCGCTGTTCTATGTAAACAAGTTCAATGCGTCAGGATGCCCAGAGCGCATGGCCAG
CTGCCGCCCCATTGACGAGTTCGATCAGGGGTGGGGTCCCATCACTCACGCTGGGCCGCGCAGCTCGGAC
CAGAGGCCTTACTGTTGGCACTACGCGCCTCAACCGTGCGGTATCGTACCCGCGGCGCAGGTGTGTGGTC
CAGTGTATTGCTTCACTCCAAGCCCTGTCGTGGTGGGGACGACCGACCAGTTCGGCGCCCCTACGTACAA
TTGGGGGGAGAATGAGACGGACGTGCTGCTTCTCAACAACACGCGGCCGCCGCTAGGCAACTGGTTCGGC
TGTACATGGATGAATAGCTCTGGGTTCACCAAGACGTGCGGGGGCCCCCCGTGCAATATCGGGGGGGTCG
GCAATAACACCTTGACCTGCCCCACGGACTGCTTCCGGAAGCACCCCGAGGCCACTTACACCAAATGCGG
TTCGGGGCCATGGTTAACACCTAGATGTTTGGTCCACTACCCATACAGGCTCTGGCACTACCCCTGCACT
GTCAACTTTACCATCTTCAAGGTTAGGATGTATGTAGGGGGTGTGGAGCACAGGCTCGAAGCCGCATGCA
ATTGGACTCGAGGGGAGCGTTGCAACTTGGAGGACAGGGATAGATCAGAGCTTAGCCCGCTGCTGCTGTC
TACAACAGAGTGGCAGGTATTGCCCTGTTCCTTCACCACCTTACCAGCTCTATCCACCGGCCTGATTCAT
CTCCACCAGAACATCGTGGACGTGCAATACCTGTACGGTATAGGGTCGGTGGTTGTCTCCTTTGCAATCA
GATGGGAGTATGTCCTGTTGCTCTTCCTCCTCCTGGCGGACGCGCGCATCTGTGCCTGCTTATGGATGAT
GCTGCTGATAGCTCAAGCTGAGGCC
